>Addgene plasmid #115494 | pNJP | depositor full sequence | sequence record 217714 | pNJP sequence
CTAAATTGTAAGCGTTAATATTTTGTTAAAATTCGCGTTAAATTTTTGTTAAATCAGCTCATTTTTTAAC
CAATAGGCCGAAATCGGCAAAATCCCTTATAAATCAAAAGAATAGACCGAGATAGGGT
[37 nt withheld, positions 129-165]
AAAGAACGTGGACTCCAACGTCAAAGG
[49 nt withheld, positions 193-241]
T
[91 nt withheld, positions 243-333]
G
[124 nt withheld, positions 335-458]
CCCATTCGCCATTCAGGCTGCGCAACTGTTGGGAAGGGCGATCGGTGCGGGCCTCTTCGCTATTACGCCA
GCTGGCGAAAGGGGGATGTGCTGCAAGGCGATTAAGTTGGGTAACGCCAGGGTTTTCCCAGTCACGACGT
TGTAAAACGACGGCCAGTGAGCGCGCGTAATACGACTCACTATAGGGCGAATTGGGGCGCGCCATTCTAG
ATTAACCCTAGAAAGATAGTCTGCGTAAAATTGACGCATGCATTCTTGAAATATTGCTCTCTCTTTCTAA
ATAGCGCGAATCCGTCGCTGTGCATTTAGGACATCTCAGTCGCCGCTTGGAGCTCCCGTGAGGCGTGCTT
GTCAATGCGGTAAGTGTCACTGATTTTGAACTATAACGACCGCGTGAGTCAAAATGACGCATGATTATCT
TTTACGTGACTTTTAAGATTTAACTCATACGATAATTATATTGTTATTTCATGTTCTACTTACGTGATAA
CTTATTATATATATATTTTCTTGTTATAGATATCAACTAGAATGCTAGCATGGGCCCATCTCGACATTGA
TTATTGACTAGTTATTAATAGTAATCAATTACGGGGTCATTAGTTCATAGCCCATATATGGAGTTCCGCG
TTACATAACTTACGGTAAATGGCCCGCCTGGCTGACCGCCCAACGACCCCCGCCCATTGACGTCAATAAT
GACGTATGTTCCCATAGTAACGCCAATAGGGACTTTCCATTGACGTCAATGGGTGGACTATTTACGGTAA
ACTGCCCACTTGGCAGTACATCAAGTGTATCATATGCCAAGTACGCCCCCTATTGACGTCAATGACGGTA
AATGGCCCGCCTGGCATTATGCCCAGTACATGACCTTATGGGACTTTCCTACTTGGCAGTACATCTACGT
ATTAGTCATCGCTATTACCATGGGTCGAGGTGAGCCCCACGTTCTGCTTCACTCTCCCCATCTCCCCCCC
CTCCCCACCCCCAATTTTGTATTTATTTATTTTTTAATTATTTTGTGCAGCGATGGGGGCGGGGGGGGGG
GGGGCGCGCGCCAGGCGGGGCGGGGCGGGGCGAGGGGCGGGGCGGGGCGAGGCGGAGAGGTGCGGCGGCA
GCCAATCAGAGCGGCGCGCTCCGAAAGTTTCCTTTTATGGCGAGGCGGCGGCGGCGGCGGCCCTATAAAA
AGCGAAGCGCGCGGCGGGCGGGAGTCGCTGCGTTGCCTTCGCCCCGTGCCCCGCTCCGCGCCGCCTCGCG
CCGCCCGCCCCGGCTCTGACTGACCGCGTTACTCCCACAGGTGAGCGGGCGGGACGGCCCTTCTCCTCCG
GGCTGTAATTAGCGCTTGGTTTAATGACGGCTCGTTTCTTTTCTGTGGCTGCGTGAAAGCCTTAAAGGGC
TCCGGGAGGGCCCTTTGTGCGGGGGGGAGCGGCTCGGGGGGTGCGTGCGTGTGTGTGTGCGTGGGGAGCG
CCGCGTGCGGCCCGCGCTGCCCGGCGGCTGTGAGCGCTGCGGGCGCGGCGCGGGGCTTTGTGCGCTCCGC
GTGTGCGCGAGGGGAGCGCGGCCGGGGGCGGTGCCCCGCGGTGCGGGGGGGCTGCGAGGGGAACAAAGGC
TGCGTGCGGGGTGTGTGCGTGGGGGGGTGAGCAGGGGGTGTGGGCGCGGCGGTCGGGCTGTAACCCCCCC
CTGCACCCCCCTCCCCGAGTTGCTGAGCACGGCCCGGCTTCGGGTGCGGGGCTCCGTGCGGGGCGTGGCG
CGGGGCTCGCCGTGCCGGGCGGGGGGTGGCGGCAGGTGGGGGTGCCGGGCGGGGCGGGGCCGCCTCGGGC
CGGGGAGGGCTCGGGGGAGGGGCGCGGCGGCCCCGGAGCGCCGGCGGCTGTCGAGGCGCGGCGAGCCGCA
GCCATTGCCTTTTATGGTAATCGTGCGAGAGGGCGCAGGGACTTCCTTTGTCCCAAATCTGGCGGAGCCG
AAATCTGGGAGGCGCCGCCGCACCCCCTCTAGCGGGCGCGGGCGAAGCGGTGCGGCGCCGGCAGGAAGGA
AATGGGCGGGGAGGGCCTTCGTGCGTCGCCGCGCCGCCGTCCCCTTCTCCATCTCCAGCCTCGGGGCTGC
CGCAGGGGGACGGCTGCCTTCGGGGGGGACGGGGCAGGGCGGGGTTCGGCTTCTGGCGTGTGACCGGCGG
CTCTAGAGCCTCTGCTAACCATGTTCATGCCTTCTTCTTTTTCCTACAGCTCCTGGGCAACGTGCTGGTT
GTTGTGCTGTCTCATCATTTTGGCAAAGAATTGGGATCCGAATTTCATCATTTTGGCAAAGAATTCACCA
TGGCCCCTAAGAAGAAGCGTAAGGTGATGGCCGAAGGGAGCGTGGCAAGACAGCCCGATCTGCTGACATG
CGACGACGAACCAATCCACATTCCAGGAGCTATCCAGCCTCATGGACTGCTGCTGGCTCTGGCCGCTGAC
ATGACTATCGTGGCAGGCTCTGATAACCTGCCAGAGCTGACCGGGCTGGCTATCGGAGCACTGATTGGCC
GGTCCGCAGCCGACGTGTTCGATTCTGAGACTCACAATAGACTGACCATCGCCCTGGCTGAACCTGGGGC
TGCAGTGGGAGCCCCAATTACCGTCGGCTTCACAATGCGAAAGGACGCTGGCTTTATCGGGTCCTGGCAC
CGCCATGATCAGCTGATTTTTCTGGAGCTGGAACCACCTCAGAGAGACGTGGCAGAGCCACAGGCTTTCT
TTCGGAGAACAAACAGCGCCATCAGGCGCCTGCAGGCCGCTGAGACTCTGGAATCCGCTTGCGCAGCCGC
TGCACAGGAAGTGAGGAAGATCACCGGGTTCGATCGCGTCATGATCTACAGATTCGCCTCAGACTTTAGC
GGAGAAGTGATCGCAGAAGATCGCTGTGCCGAGGTCGAAAGTAAACTGGGCCTGCATTACCCAGCCTCAA
CCGTGCCTGCACAGGCACGACGGCTGTATACAATCAACCCCGTGCGGATCATTCCCGACATTAATTACAG
ACCAGTGCCCGTCACACCTGACCTGAACCCAGTGACTGGGAGGCCCATCGATCTGAGCTTCGCCATTCTG
CGCAGCGTGTCCCCTGTCCACCTGGAGTTTATGAGGAATATCGGAATGCATGGCACCATGTCTATCAGTA
TTCTGAGAGGCGAAAGGCTGTGGGGGCTGATCGTGTGCCACCATCGGACACCTTACTATGTGGACCTGGA
CGGCAGGCAGGCTTGTGAACTGGTGGCTCAGGTGCTGGCTTGGCAGATTGGCGTGATGAAGGAGGGGCAT
GGCACCGGCAGCACCGGCAGCGGCAGCCCTAAGAAGAAGCGTAAGGTGGGGAGCGGGGCTACCAACTTCT
CCCTCCTCAAGCAGGCAGGGGACGTCGAGGAAAATCCTGGACCCATGAGTAACCCTAAGATCCTAAAACA
GAGCATGACCTTGAACCTGGCCGACCCGGTGGGCAGTCTGAAGCCGCACCTCCGCGCCAAGCGCTCGGCC
GGTCTCAACGAAGACGAGTCGCCATCTAAGAAGCTGGCGTCGCCGGAGGTGTCGTCAAGGCTGGAGCGCC
TGACCCTCCAGTCCAGCGGCCGCATGGTGAGCAAGGGCGAGGAGGATAACATGGCCATCATCAAGGAGTT
CATGCGCTTCAAGGTGCACATGGAGGGCTCCGTGAACGGCCACGAGTTCGAGATCGAGGGCGAGGGCGAG
GGCCGCCCCTACGAGGGCACCCAGACCGCCAAGCTGAAGGTGACCAAGGGTGGCCCCCTGCCCTTCGCCT
GGGACATCCTGTCCCCTCAGTTCATGTACGGCTCCAAGGCCTACGTGAAGCACCCCGCCGACATCCCCGA
CTACTTGAAGCTGTCCTTCCCCGAGGGCTTCAAGTGGGAGCGCGTGATGAACTTCGAGGACGGCGGCGTG
GTGACCGTGACCCAGGACTCCTCCCTGCAGGACGGCGAGTTCATCTACAAGGTGAAGCTGCGCGGCACCA
ACTTCCCCTCCGACGGCCCCGTAATGCAGAAGAAGACCATGGGCTGGGAGGCCTCCTCCGAGCGGATGTA
CCCCGAGGACGGCGCCCTGAAGGGCGAGATCAAGCAGAGGCTGAAGCTGAAGGACGGCGGCCACTACGAC
GCTGAGGTCAAGACCACCTACAAGGCCAAGAAGCCCGTGCAGCTGCCCGGCGCCTACAACGTCAACATCA
AGTTGGACATCACCTCCCACAACGAGGACTACACCATCGTGGAACAGTACGAACGCGCCGAGGGCCGCCA
CTTCACTCGCGGCATGGACGAGCTGTACGGGTCAGGGGCCACCAACTTCTCTCTTCTGAAACAAGCCGGC
GACGTCGAGGAAAACCCCGGACCTATGGTGAGCGTGATCAAGCCCGAGATGAAGATGAGGTACTACATGG
ACGGCTCCGTCAATGGGCATGAGTTCACAATCGAGGGTGAGGGCACAGGCAGACCTTACGAGGGACATCA
GGAGATGACACTGCGCGTCACAATGGCCAAGGGCGGGCCAATGCCTTTCGCCTTCGACCTGGTGTCCCAC
GTGTTCTGTTACGGCCACAGACCTTTTACTAAATATCCAGAAGAGATCCCAGACTATTTCAAGCAGGCCT
TTCCTGAGGGCCTGTCCTGGGAGAGGTCCCTGGAGTTCGAGGACGGCGGCTCCGCCTCCGTGAGCGCCCA
CATCAGCCTGAGGGGCAACACCTTCTACCACAAGTCCAAGTTCACCGGCGTGAACTTCCCCGCCGACGGC
CCCATCATGCAGAACCAGAGCGTGGACTGGGAGCCCTCCACCGAGAAGATCACCGCCAGCGACGGCGTGC
TGAAGGGCGACGTGACCATGTACCTGAAGCTGGAGGGCGGCGGCAACCACAAGTGCCAGTTCAAGACCAC
CTACAAGGCCGCCAAGAAGATCCTGAAGATGCCCGGCAGCCACTACATCAGCCACAGGCTGGTGAGGAAG
ACCGAGGGCAACATCACCGAGCTGGGGGAGGACGCCGTGGCCCACTCCCTCGAGATGCTGTCCAACTCCC
AGGGCCAGAGCCCGCCGGTGCCGTTCCCCGCCCCGGCCCCGCCGCCGCAGCCCCCCACCCCTGCCCTGCC
GCACCCCCCGGCGCAGCCGCCGCCGCCGCCCCCGCAGCAGTTCCCGCAGTTCCACGTCAAGTCCGGCCTG
CAGATCAAGAAGAACGCCATCATCGATGACTACAAGGTCACCAGCCAGGTCCTGGGGCTGGGCATCAACG
GCAAAGTTTTGCAGATCTTCAACAAGAGGACCCAGGAGAAATTCGCCCTCAAAATGCTTCAGGACTGCCC
CAAGGCCCGCAGGGAGGTGGAGCTGCACTGGCGGGCCTCCCAGTGCCCGCACATCGTACGGATCGTGGAT
GTGTACGAGAATCTGTACGCAGGGAGGAAGTGCCTGCTGATTGTCATGGAATGTTTGGACGGTGGAGAAC
TCTTTAGCCGAATCCAGGATCGAGGAGACCAGGCATTCACAGAAAGAGAAGCATCCGAAATCATGAAGAG
CATCGGTGAGGCCATCCAGTATCTGCATTCAATCAACATTGCCCATCGGGATGTCAAGCCTGAGAATCTC
TTATACACCTCCAAAAGGCCCAACGCCATCCTGAAACTCACTGACTTTGGCTTTGCCAAGGAAACCACCA
GCCACAACTCTTTGACCACTCCTTGTTATACACCGTACTATGTGGCTCCAGAAGTGCTGGGTCCAGAGAA
GTATGACAAGTCCTGTGACATGTGGTCCCTGGGTGTCATCATGTACATCCTGCTGTGTGGGTATCCCCCC
TTCTACTCCAACCACGGCCTTGCCATCTCTCCGGGCATGAAGACTCGCATCCGAATGGGCCAGTATGAAT
TTCCCAACCCAGAATGGTCAGAAGTATCAGAGGAAGTGAAGATGCTCATTCGGAATCTGCTGAAAACAGA
GCCCACCCAGAGAATGACCATCACCGAGTTTATGAACCACCCTTGGATCATGCAATCAACAAAGGTCCCT
CAAACCCCACTGCACACCAGCCGGGTCCTGAAGGAGGACAAGGAGCGGTGGGAGGATGTCAAGGAGGAGA
TGACCAGTGCCTTGGCCACAATGCGCGTTGACTACGAGCAGATCAAGATAAAAAAGATTGAAGATGCATC
CAACCCTCTGCTGCTGAAGAGGCGGAAGAAAGCTCGGGCCCTGGAGGCTGCGGCTCTGGCCCACTGAGGC
GGCCGCTCTAGAGTCGACGGGCCGCGGTAACAATTGTTAACTAACTTAAGCTAGCAACGGTTTCCCTCTA
GCGGGATCAATTCCGCCCCCCCCCCCTAACGTTACTGGCCGAAGCCGCTTGGAATAAGGCCGGTGTGCGT
TTGTCTATATGTTATTTTCCACCATATTGCCGTCTTTTGGCAATGTGAGGGCCCGGAAACCTGGCCCTGT
CTTCTTGACGAGCATTCCTAGGGGTCTTTCCCCTCTCGCCAAAGGAATGCAAGGTCTGTTGAATGTCGTG
AAGGAAGCAGTTCCTCTGGAAGCTTCTTGAAGACAAACAACGTCTGTAGCGACCCTTTGCAGGCAGCGGA
ACCCCCCACCTGGCGACAGGTGCCTCTGCGGCCAAAAGCCACGTGTATAAGATACACCTGCAAAGGCGGC
ACAACCCCAGTGCCACGTTGTGAGTTGGATAGTTGTGGAAAGAGTCAAATGGCTCTCCTCAAGCGTATTC
AACAAGGGGCTGAAGGATGCCCAGAAGGTACCCCATTGTATGGGATCTGATCTGGGGCCTCGGTGCACAT
GCTTTACATGTGTTTAGTCGAGGTTAAAAAACGTCTAGGCCCCCCGAACCACGGGGACGTGGTTTTCCTT
TGAAAAACACGATAATACCATGGTCATGAAAACATTTAACATTTCTCAACAAGATCTAGAATTAGTAGAA
GTAGCGACAGAGAAGATTACAATGCTTTATGAGGATAATAAACATCATGTGGGAGCGGCAATTCGTACGA
AAACAGGAGAAATCATTTCGGCAGTACATATTGAAGCGTATATAGGACGAGTAACTGTTTGTGCAGAAGC
CATTGCGATTGGTAGTGCAGTTTCGAATGGACAAAAGGATTTTGACACGATTGTAGCTGTTAGACACCCT
TATTCTGACGAAGTAGATAGAAGTATTCGAGTGGTAAGTCCTTGTGGTATGTGTAGGGAGTTGATTTCAG
ACTATGCACCAGATTGTTTTGTGTTAATAGAAATGAATGGCAAGTTAGTCAAAACTACGATTGAAGAACT
CATTCCACTCAAATATACCCGAAATTAAAAGTCGAGATGCATCGATGATCTAGAGCTCGCTGATCAGCCT
CGACTGTGCCTTCTAGTTGCCAGCCATCTGTTGTTTGCCCCTCCCCCGTGCCTTCCTTGACCCTGGAAGG
TGCCACTCCCACTGTCCTTTCCTAATAAAATGAGGAAATTGCATCGCATTGTCTGAGTAGGTGTCATTCT
ATTCTGGGGGGTGGGGTGGGGCAGGACAGCAAGGGGGAGGATTGGGAAGACAATAGCAGGCATGCTGGGG
ATGCGGTGGGCTCTATGGCTTCTGAGGCGGAAAGAACCTGCAGCCCAAGCTTGGCGTAATCATGGTCATA
GCTGTTTCCTGTGTGAAATTGTTATCCGCTCACAATTCCACACAACATACGAGCCGGAAGCATAAAGTGT
AAAGCCTGGGGTGCCTAATGAGTGAGCTAACTCACATTAATTGCGTTGCGCTCACTGCCCGCTTTCCAGT
CGGGAAACCTGTCGTGCCAGCGGATCTTAAAAGTTTTGTTACTTTATAGAAGAAATTTTGAGTTTTTGTT
TTTTTTTAATAAATAAATAAACATAAATAAATTGTTTGTTGAATTTATTATTAGTATGTAAGTGTAAATA
TAATAAAACTTAATATCTATTCAAATTAATAAATAAACCTCGATATACAGACCGATAAAACACATGCGTC
AATTTTACGCATGATTATCTTTAACGTACGTCACAATATGATTATCTTTCTAGGGTTAATCTAGTATACG
CGTTTAATTAATCCAGCTTTTGTTCCCTTTAGTGAGGGTTAATTGCGCGCTTGGCGTAATCATGGTCATA
GCTGTTTCCTGTGTGAAATTGTTATCCGCTCACAATTCCACACAACATACGAGCCGGAAGCATAAAGTGT
AAAGCCTGGGGTGCCTAATGAGTGAGCTAACTCACATTAATTGCGTTGCGCTCACTGCCCGCTTTCCAGT
CGGGAAACCTGTCGTGCCAGCTGCATTAATGAATCGGCCAACGCGCGGGGAGAGGCGGTTTGCGTATTGG
GCGCTCTTCCGCTTCCTCGCTCACTGACTCGCTGCGCTCGGTCGTTCGGCTGCGGCGAGCGGTATCAGCT
CACTCAAAGGCGGTAATACGGTTATCCACAGAATCAGGGGATAACGCAGGAAAGAACATGTGAGCAAAAG
GCCAGCAAAAGGCCAGGAACCGTAAAAAGGCCGCGTTGCTGGCGTTTTTCCATAGGCTCCGCCCCCCTGA
CGAGCATCACAAAAATCGACGCTCAAGTCAGAGGTGGCGAAACCCGACAGGACTATAAAGATACCAGGCG
TTTCCCCCTGGAAGCTCCCTCGTGCGCTCTCCTGTTCCGACCCTGCCGCTTACCGGATACCTGTCCGCCT
TTCTCCCTTCGGGAAGCGTGGCGCTTTCTCATAGCTCACGCTGTAGGTATCTCAGTTCGGTGTAGGTCGT
TCGCTCCAAGCTGGGCTGTGTGCACGAACCCCCCGTTCAGCCCGACCGCTGCGCCTTATCCGGTAACTAT
CGTCTTGAGTCCAACCCGGTAAGACACGACTTATCGCCACTGGCAGCAGCCACTGGTAACAGGATTAGCA
GAGCGAGGTATGTAGGCGGTGCTACAGAGTTCTTGAAGTGGTGGCCTAACTACGGCTACACTAGAAGGAC
AGTATTTGGTATCTGCGCTCTGCTGAAGCCAGTTACCTTCGGAAAAAGAGTTGGTAGCTCTTGATCCGGC
AAACAAACCACCGCTGGTAGCGGTGGTTTTTTTGTTTGCAAGCAGCAGATTACGCGCAGAAAAAAAGGAT
CTCAAGAAGATCCTTTGATCTTTTCTACGGGGTCTGACGCTCAGTGGAACGAAAACTCACGTTAAGGGAT
TTTGGTCATGAGATTATCAAAAAGGATCTTCACCTAGATCCTTTTAAATTAAAAATGAAGTTTTAAATCA
ATCTAAAGTATATATGAGTAAACTTGGTCTGACAGTTACCAATGCTTAATCAGTGAGGCACCTATCTCAG
CGATCTGTCTATTTCGTTCATCCATAGTTGCCTGACTCCCCGTCGTGTAGATAACTACGATACGGGAGGG
CTTACCATCTGGCCCCAGTGCTGCAATGATACCGCGAGACCCACGCTCACCGGCTCCAGATTTATCAGCA
ATAAACCAGCCAGCCGGAAGGGCCGAGCGCAGAAGTGGTCCTGCAACTTTATCCGCCTCCATCCAGTCTA
TTAATTGTTGCCGGGAAGCTAGAGTAAGTAGTTCGCCAGTTAATAGTTTGCGCAACGTTGTTGCCATTGC
TACAGGCATCGTGGTGTCACGCTCGTCGTTTGGTATGGCTTCATTCAGCTCCGGTTCCCAACGATCAAGG
CGAGTTACATGATCCCCCATGTTGTGCAAAAAAGCGGTTAGCTCCTTCGGTCCTCCGATCGTTGTCAGAA
GTAAGTTGGCCGCAGTGTTATCACTCATGGTTATGGCAGCACTGCATAATTCTCTTACTGTCATGCCATC
CGTAAGATGCTTTTCTGTGACTGGTGAGTACTCAACCAAGTCATTCTGAGAATAGTGTATGCGGCGACCG
AGTTGCTCTTGCCCGGCGTCAATACGGGATAATACCGCGCCACATAGCAGAACTTTAAAAGTGCTCATCA
TTGGAAAACGTTCTTCGGGGCGAAAACTCTCAAGGATCTTACCGCTGTTGAGATCCAGTTCGATGTAACC
CACTCGTGCACCCAACTGATCTTCAGCATCTTTTACTTTCACCAGCGTTTCTGGGTGAGCAAAAACAGGA
AGGCAAAATGCCGCAAAAAAGGGAATAAGGGCGACACGGAAATGTTGAATACTCATACTCTTCCTTTTTC
AATATTATTGAAGCATTTATCAGGGTTATTGTCTCATGAGCGGATACATATTTGAATGTATTTAGAAAAA
TAAACAAATAGGGGTTCCGCGCACATTTCCCCGAAAAGTGCCAC
Features (pLannotate 1.2.2; 27 found; start..end, strand, type, name):
     30..458     -  rep_origin     f1 ori (sequence partly withheld): f1 bacteriophage origin of replication; arrow indicates direction of (+) strand synthesis
    463..618     -  CDS            lacZα (fragment): LacZα fragment of β-galactosidase; lacZ fragment
    626..644     +  promoter       T7 promoter: promoter for bacteriophage T7 RNA polymerase
   1011..1390    +  enhancer       CMV enhancer: human cytomegalovirus immediate early enhancer
   1393..1668    +  promoter       chicken β-actin promoter: No description available
   1669..2677    +  intron         chimeric intron: chimera between introns from chicken β-actin and rabbit β-globin
   2795..3742    +  CDS            iRFP713: iRFP713 is a basic (constitutively fluorescent) near ir fluorescent protein published in 2011, derived from Rhodopseudomonas palustris. It has low acid sensitivity. It requires the cofactor biliverdin for fluorescence.
   3743..3775    +  CDS            TDsmURFP (fragment): monomeric tandem dimer of a small ultra-red fluorescent protein derived from a cyanobacterial phycobiliprotein (Rodriguez et al., 2016)
   3845..4045    +  CDS            JUN (fragment): JUN_HUMAN - Experimental evidence at protein level: Swiss-Prot protein existence level 1. Transcription factor that recognizes and binds to the enhancer heptamer motif 5'-TGA[CG]TCA-3' (PubMed:10995748, PubMed:22083952). Promotes activity of NR5A1 when phosphorylated by HIPK3 leading to increased steroidogenic gene expression upon cAMP signaling pathway stimulation (PubMed:17210646). Involved in activated KRAS-mediated transcriptional activation of USP28 in colorectal cancer (CRC) cells (PubMed:24623306). Binds to the USP28 promoter in colorectal cancer (CRC) cells (PubMed:24623306). From Homo
   4052..4756    +  CDS            mCherry: monomeric derivative of DsRed fluorescent protein (Shaner et al., 2004) mammalian codon-optimized
   4823..5476    +  CDS            mKO: mKO is a basic (constitutively fluorescent) orange fluorescent protein published in 2004, derived from Verrillofungia concinna. It has low acid sensitivity.
   5483..6682    +  CDS            MAPKAPK2: MAPK2_HUMAN - Experimental evidence at protein level: Swiss-Prot protein existence level 1. Stress-activated serine/threonine-protein kinase involved in cytokine production, endocytosis, reorganization of the cytoskeleton, cell migration, cell cycle control, chromatin remodeling, DNA damage response and transcriptional regulation. Following stress, it is phosphorylated and activated by MAP kinase p38-alpha/MAPK14, leading to phosphorylation of substrates. Phosphorylates serine in the peptide sequence, Hyd-X-R-X(2)-S, where Hyd is a large hydrophobic residue. Phosphorylates ALOX5, CDC25B, CDC25
   6775..7335    +  misc_feature   IRES: internal ribosome entry site (IRES) of the encephalomyocarditis virus (EMCV)
   7344..7763    +  CDS            bsr: BSR_BACCE - Experimental evidence at protein level: Swiss-Prot protein existence level 1. Catalyzes the deamination of the cytosine moiety of the antibiotics blasticidin S, cytomycin and acetylblasticidin S. From Bacillus cereus.
   7812..8036    +  polyA_signal   bGH poly(A) signal: bovine growth hormone polyadenylation signal
   8105..8127    -  protein_bind   lac operator (fragment): The lac repressor binds to the lac operator to inhibit transcription in E. coli. This inhibition can be relieved by adding lactose or isopropyl-β-D-thiogalactopyranoside (IPTG). lac repressor encoded by lacI
   8131..8161    -  promoter       lac promoter: promoter for the E. coli lac operon
   8176..8197    -  protein_bind   CAP binding site: CAP binding activates transcription in the presence of cAMP. E. coli catabolite activator protein
   8210..8249    -  CDS            lacI (fragment): lac repressor; lacI; The lac repressor binds to the lac operator to inhibit transcription in E. coli. This inhibition can be relieved by adding lactose or isopropyl-β-D-thiogalactopyranoside (IPTG).
   8534..8552    -  promoter       T3 promoter: promoter for bacteriophage T3 RNA polymerase
   8595..8617    -  protein_bind   lac operator (fragment): The lac repressor binds to the lac operator to inhibit transcription in E. coli. This inhibition can be relieved by adding lactose or isopropyl-β-D-thiogalactopyranoside (IPTG). lac repressor encoded by lacI
   8621..8651    -  promoter       lac promoter: promoter for the E. coli lac operon
   8666..8687    -  protein_bind   CAP binding site: CAP binding activates transcription in the presence of cAMP. E. coli catabolite activator protein
   8700..8792    -  CDS            lacI (fragment): lac repressor; lacI; The lac repressor binds to the lac operator to inhibit transcription in E. coli. This inhibition can be relieved by adding lactose or isopropyl-β-D-thiogalactopyranoside (IPTG).
   8975..9563    -  rep_origin     ori: high-copy-number ColE1/pMB1/pBR322/pUC origin of replication
   9734..10594   -  CDS            AmpR: β-lactamase; bla; confers resistance to ampicillin, carbenicillin, and related antibiotics
  10595..10699   -  promoter       AmpR promoter: bla
