>Addgene plasmid #115494 | pNJP | addgene full sequence | sequence record 231521 | Addgene NGS Result
GACATTGATTATTGACTAGTTATTAATAGTAATCAATTACGGGGTCATTAGTTCATAGCCCATATATGGA
GTTCCGCGTTACATAACTTACGGTAAATGGCCCGCCTGGCTGACCGCCCAACGACCCCCGCCCATTGACG
TCAATAATGACGTATGTTCCCATAGTAACGCCAATAGGGACTTTCCATTGACGTCAATGGGTGGAGTATT
TACGGTAAACTGCCCACTTGGCAGTACATCAAGTGTATCATATGCCAAGTACGCCCCCTATTGACGTCAA
TGACGGTAAATGGCCCGCCTGGCATTATGCCCAGTACATGACCTTATGGGACTTTCCTACTTGGCAGTAC
ATCTACGTATTAGTCATCGCTATTACCATGGTCGAGGTGAGCCCCACGTTCTGCTTCACTCTCCCCATCT
CCCCCCCCTCCCCACCCCCAATTTTGTATTTATTTATTTTTTAATTATTTTGTGCAGCGATGGGGGCGGG
GGGGGGGGGGGCGCGCGCCAGGCGGGGCGGGGCGGGGCGAGGGGCGGGGCGGGGCGAGGCGGAGAGGTGC
GGCGGCAGCCAATCAGAGCGGCGCGCTCCGAAAGTTTCCTTTTATGGCGAGGCGGCGGCGGCGGCGGCCC
TATAAAAAGCGAAGCGCGCGGCGGGCGGGAGTCGCTGCGCGCTGCCTTCGCCCCGTGCCCCGCTCCGCCG
CCGCCTCGCGCCGCCCGCCCCGGCTCTGACTGACCGCGTTACTCCCACAGGTGAGCGGGCGGGACGGCCC
TTCTCCTCCGGGCTGTAATTAGCGCTTGGTTTAATGACGGCTTGTTTCTTTTCTGTGGCTGCGTGAAAGC
CTTGAGGGGCTCCGGGAGGGCCCTTTGTGCGGGGGGAGCGGCTCGGGGGGTGCGTGCGTGTGTGTGTGCG
TGGGGAGCGCCGCGTGCGGCTCCGCGCTGCCCGGCGGCTGTGAGCGCTGCGGGCGCGGCGCGGGGCTTTG
TGCGCTCCGCAGTGTGCGCGAGGGGAGCGCGGCCGGGGGCGGTGCCCCGCGGTGCGGGGGGGGCTGCGAG
GGGAACAAAGGCTGCGTGCGGGGTGTGTGCGTGGGGGGGTGAGCAGGGGGTGTGGGCGCGTCGGTCGGGC
TGCAACCCCCCCTGCACCCCCCTCCCCGAGTTGCTGAGCACGGCCCGGCTTCGGGTGCGGGGCTCCGTAC
GGGGCGTGGCGCGGGGCTCGCCGTGCCGGGCGGGGGGTGGCGGCAGGTGGGGGTGCCGGGCGGGGCGGGG
CCGCCTCGGGCCGGGGAGGGCTCGGGGGAGGGGCGCGGCGGCCCCCGGAGCGCCGGCGGCTGTCGAGGCG
CGGCGAGCCGCAGCCATTGCCTTTTATGGTAATCGTGCGAGAGGGCGCAGGGACTTCCTTTGTCCCAAAT
CTGTGCGGAGCCGAAATCTGGGAGGCGCCGCCGCACCCCCTCTAGCGGGCGCGGGGCGAAGCGGTGCGGC
GCCGGCAGGAAGGAAATGGGCGGGGAGGGCCTTCGTGCGTCGCCGCGCCGCCGTCCCCTTCTCCCTCTCC
AGCCTCGGGGCTGTCCGCGGGGGGACGGCTGCCTTCGGGGGGGACGGGGCAGGGCGGGGTTCGGCTTCTG
GCGTGTGACCGGCGGCTCTAGAGCCTCTGCTAACCATGTTCATGCCTTCTTCTTTTTCCTACAGCTCCTG
GGCAACGTGCTGGTTATTGTGCTGTCTCATCATTTTGGCAAAGAATTGGGATCCGAATTTCATCATTTTG
GCAAAGAATTCACCATGGCCCCTAAGAAGAAGCGTAAGGTGATGGCCGAAGGGAGCGTGGCAAGACAGCC
CGATCTGCTGACATGCGACGACGAACCAATCCACATTCCAGGAGCTATCCAGCCTCATGGACTGCTGCTG
GCTCTGGCCGCTGACATGACTATCGTGGCAGGCTCTGATAACCTGCCAGAGCTGACCGGGCTGGCTATCG
GAGCACTGATTGGCCGGTCCGCAGCCGACGTGTTCGATTCTGAGACTCACAATAGACTGACCATCGCCCT
GGCTGAACCTGGGGCTGCAGTGGGAGCCCCAATTACCGTCGGCTTCACAATGCGAAAGGACGCTGGCTTT
ATCGGGTCCTGGCACCGCCATGATCAGCTGATTTTTCTGGAGCTGGAACCACCTCAGAGAGACGTGGCAG
AGCCACAGGCTTTCTTTCGGAGAACAAACAGCGCCATCAGGCGCCTGCAGGCCGCTGAGACTCTGGAATC
CGCTTGCGCAGCCGCTGCACAGGAAGTGAGGAAGATCACCGGGTTCGATCGCGTCATGATCTACAGATTC
GCCTCAGACTTTAGCGGAGAAGTGATCGCAGAAGATCGCTGTGCCGAGGTCGAAAGTAAACTGGGCCTGC
ATTACCCAGCCTCAACCGTGCCTGCACAGGCACGACGGCTGTATACAATCAACCCCGTGCGGATCATTCC
CGACATTAATTACAGACCAGTGCCCGTCACACCTGACCTGAACCCAGTGACTGGGAGGCCCATCGATCTG
AGCTTCGCCATTCTGCGCAGCGTGTCCCCTGTCCACCTGGAGTTTATGAGGAATATCGGAATGCATGGCA
CCATGTCTATCAGTATTCTGAGAGGCGAAAGGCTGTGGGGGCTGATCGTGTGCCACCATCGGACACCTTA
CTATGTGGACCTGGACGGCAGGCAGGCTTGTGAACTGGTGGCTCAGGTGCTGGCTTGGCAGATTGGCGTG
ATGAAGGAGGGGCATGGCACCGGCAGCACCGGCAGCGGCAGCCCTAAGAAGAAGCGTAAGGTGGGGAGCG
GGGCTACCAACTTCTCCCTCCTCAAGCAGGCAGGGGACGTCGAGGAAAATCCTGGACCCATGAGTAACCC
TAAGATCCTAAAACAGAGCATGACCTTGAACCTGGCCGACCCGGTGGGCAGTCTGAAGCCGCACCTCCGC
GCCAAGCGCTCGGCCGGTCTCAACGAAGACGAGTCGCCATCTAAGAAGCTGGCGTCGCCGGAGGTGTCGT
CAAGGCTGGAGCGCCTGACCCTCCAGTCCAGCGGCCGCATGGTGAGCAAGGGCGAGGAGGATAACATGGC
CATCATCAAGGAGTTCATGCGCTTCAAGGTGCACATGGAGGGCTCCGTGAACGGCCACGAGTTCGAGATC
GAGGGCGAGGGCGAGGGCCGCCCCTACGAGGGCACCCAGACCGCCAAGCTGAAGGTGACCAAGGGTGGCC
CCCTGCCCTTCGCCTGGGACATCCTGTCCCCTCAGTTCATGTACGGCTCCAAGGCCTACGTGAAGCACCC
CGCCGACATCCCCGACTACTTGAAGCTGTCCTTCCCCGAGGGCTTCAAGTGGGAGCGCGTGATGAACTTC
GAGGACGGCGGCGTGGTGACCGTGACCCAGGACTCCTCCCTGCAGGACGGCGAGTTCATCTACAAGGTGA
AGCTGCGCGGCACCAACTTCCCCTCCGACGGCCCCGTAATGCAGAAGAAGACCATGGGCTGGGAGGCCTC
CTCCGAGCGGATGTACCCCGAGGACGGCGCCCTGAAGGGCGAGATCAAGCAGAGGCTGAAGCTGAAGGAC
GGCGGCCACTACGACGCTGAGGTCAAGACCACCTACAAGGCCAAGAAGCCCGTGCAGCTGCCCGGCGCCT
ACAACGTCAACATCAAGTTGGACATCACCTCCCACAACGAGGACTACACCATCGTGGAACAGTACGAACG
CGCCGAGGGCCGCCACTTCACTCGCGGCATGGACGAGCTGTACGGGTCAGGGGCCACCAACTTCTCTCTT
CTGAAACAAGCCGGCGACGTCGAGGAAAACCCCGGACCTATGGTGAGCGTGATCAAGCCCGAGATGAAGA
TGAGGTACTACATGGACGGCTCCGTCAATGGGCATGAGTTCACAATCGAGGGTGAGGGCACAGGCAGACC
TTACGAGGGACATCAGGAGATGACACTGCGCGTCACAATGGCCAAGGGCGGGCCAATGCCTTTCGCCTTC
GACCTGGTGTCCCACGTGTTCTGTTACGGCCACAGACCTTTTACTAAATATCCAGAAGAGATCCCAGACT
ATTTCAAGCAGGCCTTTCCTGAGGGCCTGTCCTGGGAGAGGTCCCTGGAGTTCGAGGACGGCGGCTCCGC
CTCCGTGAGCGCCCACATCAGCCTGAGGGGCAACACCTTCTACCACAAGTCCAAGTTCACCGGCGTGAAC
TTCCCCGCCGACGGCCCCATCATGCAGAACCAGAGCGTGGACTGGGAGCCCTCCACCGAGAAGATCACCG
CCAGCGACGGCGTGCTGAAGGGCGACGTGACCATGTACCTGAAGCTGGAGGGCGGCGGCAACCACAAGTG
CCAGTTCAAGACCACCTACAAGGCCGCCAAGAAGATCCTGAAGATGCCCGGCAGCCACTACATCAGCCAC
AGGCTGGTGAGGAAGACCGAGGGCAACATCACCGAGCTGGGGGAGGACGCCGTGGCCCACTCCCTCGAGA
TGCTGTCCAACTCCCAGGGCCAGAGCCCGCCGGTGCCGTTCCCCGCCCCGGCCCCGCCGCCGCAGCCCCC
CACCCCTGCCCTGCCGCACCCCCCGGCGCAGCCGCCGCCGCCGCCCCCGCAGCAGTTCCCGCAGTTCCAC
GTCAAGTCCGGCCTGCAGATCAAGAAGAACGCCATCATCGATGACTACAAGGTCACCAGCCAGGTCCTGG
GGCTGGGCATCAACGGCAAAGTTTTGCAGATCTTCAACAAGAGGACCCAGGAGAAATTCGCCCTCAAAAT
GCTTCAGGACTGCCCCAAGGCCCGCAGGGAGGTGGAGCTGCACTGGCGGGCCTCCCAGTGCCCGCACATC
GTACGGATCGTGGATGTGTACGAGAATCTGTACGCAGGGAGGAAGTGCCTGCTGATTGTCATGGAATGTT
TGGACGGTGGAGAACTCTTTAGCCGAATCCAGGATCGAGGAGACCAGGCATTCACAGAAAGAGAAGCATC
CGAAATCATGAAGAGCATCGGTGAGGCCATCCAGTATCTGCATTCAATCAACATTGCCCATCGGGATGTC
AAGCCTGAGAATCTCTTATACACCTCCAAAAGGCCCAACGCCATCCTGAAACTCACTGACTTTGGCTTTG
CCAAGGAAACCACCAGCCACAACTCTTTGACCACTCCTTGTTATACACCGTACTATGTGGCTCCAGAAGT
GCTGGGTCCAGAGAAGTATGACAAGTCCTGTGACATGTGGTCCCTGGGTGTCATCATGTACATCCTGCTG
TGTGGGTATCCCCCCTTCTACTCCAACCACGGCCTTGCCATCTCTCCGGGCATGAAGACTCGCATCCGAA
TGGGCCAGTATGAATTTCCCAACCCAGAATGGTCAGAAGTATCAGAGGAAGTGAAGATGCTCATTCGGAA
TCTGCTGAAAACAGAGCCCACCCAGAGAATGACCATCACCGAGTTTATGAACCACCCTTGGATCATGCAA
TCAACAAAGGTCCCTCAAACCCCACTGCACACCAGCCGGGTCCTGAAGGAGGACAAGGAGCGGTGGGAGG
ATGTCAAGGAGGAGATGACCAGTGCCTTGGCCACAATGCGCGTTGACTACGAGCAGATCAAGATAAAAAA
GATTGAAGATGCATCCAACCCTCTGCTGCTGAAGAGGCGGAAGAAAGCTCGGGCCCTGGAGGCTGCGGCT
CTGGCCCACTGAGGCGGCCGCTCTAGAGTCGACGGGCCGCGGTAACAATTGTTAACTAACTTAAGCTAGC
AACGGTTTCCCTCTAGCGGGATCAATTCCGCCCCCCCCCCCTAACGTTACTGGCCGAAGCCGCTTGGAAT
AAGGCCGGTGTGCGTTTGTCTATATGTTATTTTCCACCATATTGCCGTCTTTTGGCAATGTGAGGGCCCG
GAAACCTGGCCCTGTCTTCTTGACGAGCATTCCTAGGGGTCTTTCCCCTCTCGCCAAAGGAATGCAAGGT
CTGTTGAATGTCGTGAAGGAAGCAGTTCCTCTGGAAGCTTCTTGAAGACAAACAACGTCTGTAGCGACCC
TTTGCAGGCAGCGGAACCCCCCACCTGGCGACAGGTGCCTCTGCGGCCAAAAGCCACGTGTATAAGATAC
ACCTGCAAAGGCGGCACAACCCCAGTGCCACGTTGTGAGTTGGATAGTTGTGGAAAGAGTCAAATGGCTC
TCCTCAAGCGTATTCAACAAGGGGCTGAAGGATGCCCAGAAGGTACCCCATTGTATGGGATCTGATCTGG
GGCCTCGGTGCACATGCTTTACATGTGTTTAGTCGAGGTTAAAAAAACGTCTAGGCCCCCCGAACCACGG
GGACGTGGTTTTCCTTTGAAAAACACGATAATACCATGGTCATGAAAACATTTAACATTTCTCAACAAGA
TCTAGAATTAGTAGAAGTAGCGACAGAGAAGATTACAATGCTTTATGAGGATAATAAACATCATGTGGGA
GCGGCAATTCGTACGAAAACAGGAGAAATCATTTCGGCAGTACATATTGAAGCGTATATAGGACGAGTAA
CTGTTTGTGCAGAAGCCATTGCGATTGGTAGTGCAGTTTCGAATGGACAAAAGGATTTTGACACGATTGT
AGCTGTTAGACACCCTTATTCTGACGAAGTAGATAGAAGTATTCGAGTGGTAAGTCCTTGTGGTATGTGT
AGGGAGTTGATTTCAGACTATGCACCAGATTGTTTTGTGTTAATAGAAATGAATGGCAAGTTAGTCAAAA
CTACGATTGAAGAACTCATTCCACTCAAATATACCCGAAATTAAAAGTCGAGATGCATCGATGATCTAGA
GCTCGCTGATCAGCCTCGACTGTGCCTTCTAGTTGCCAGCCATCTGTTGTTTGCCCCTCCCCCGTGCCTT
CCTTGACCCTGGAAGGTGCCACTCCCACTGTCCTTTCCTAATAAAATGAGGAAATTGCATCGCATTGTCT
GAGTAGGTGTCATTCTATTCTGGGGGGTGGGGTGGGGCAGGACAGCAAGGGGGAGGATTGGGAAGACAAT
AGCAGGCATGCTGGGGATGCGGTGGGCTCTATGGCTTCTGAGGCGGAAAGAACCTGCAGCCCAAGCTTGG
CGTAATCATGGTCATAGCTGTTTCCTGTGTGAAATTGTTATCCGCTCACAATTCCACACAACATACGAGC
CGGAAGCATAAAGTGTAAAGCCTGGGGTGCCTAATGAGTGAGCTAACTCACATTAATTGCGTTGCGCTCA
CTGCCCGCTTTCCAGTCGGGAAACCTGTCGTGCCAGCGGATCTTAAAAGTTTTGTTACTTTATAGAAGAA
ATTTTGAGTTTTTGTTTTTTTTTAATAAATAAATAAACATAAATAAATTGTTTGTTGAATTTATTATTAG
TATGTAAGTGTAAATATAATAAAACTTAATATCTATTCAAATTAATAAATAAACCTCGATATACAGACCG
ATAAAACACATGCGTCAATTTTACGCATGATTATCTTTAACGTACGTCACAATATGATTATCTTTCTAGG
GTTAATCTAGTATACGCGTTTAATTAATCCAGCTTTTGTTCCCTTTAGTGAGGGTTAATTGCGCGCTTGG
CGTAATCATGGTCATAGCTGTTTCCTGTGTGAAATTGTTATCCGCTCACAATTCCACACAACATACGAGC
CGGAAGCATAAAGTGTAAAGCCTGGGGTGCCTAATGAGTGAGCTAACTCACATTAATTGCGTTGCGCTCA
CTGCCCGCTTTCCAGTCGGGAAACCTGTCGTGCCAGCTGCATTAATGAATCGGCCAACGCGCGGGGAGAG
GCGGTTTGCGTATTGGGCGCTCTTCCGCTTCCTCGCTCACTGACTCGCTGCGCTCGGTCGTTCGGCTGCG
GCGAGCGGTATCAGCTCACTCAAAGGCGGTAATACGGTTATCCACAGAATCAGGGGATAACGCAGGAAAG
AACATGTGAGCAAAAGGCCAGCAAAAGGCCAGGAACCGTAAAAAGGCCGCGTTGCTGGCGTTTTTCCATA
GGCTCCGCCCCCCTGACGAGCATCACAAAAATCGACGCTCAAGTCAGAGGTGGCGAAACCCGACAGGACT
ATAAAGATACCAGGCGTTTCCCCCTGGAAGCTCCCTCGTGCGCTCTCCTGTTCCGACCCTGCCGCTTACC
GGATACCTGTCCGCCTTTCTCCCTTCGGGAAGCGTGGCGCTTTCTCATAGCTCACGCTGTAGGTATCTCA
GTTCGGTGTAGGTCGTTCGCTCCAAGCTGGGCTGTGTGCACGAACCCCCCGTTCAGCCCGACCGCTGCGC
CTTATCCGGTAACTATCGTCTTGAGTCCAACCCGGTAAGACACGACTTATCGCCACTGGCAGCAGCCACT
GGTAACAGGATTAGCAGAGCGAGGTATGTAGGCGGTGCTACAGAGTTCTTGAAGTGGTGGCCTAACTACG
GCTACACTAGAAGAACAGTATTTGGTATCTGCGCTCTGCTGAAGCCAGTTACCTTCGGAAAAAGAGTTGG
TAGCTCTTGATCCGGCAAACAAACCACCGCTGGTAGCGGTGGTTTTTTTGTTTGCAAGCAGCAGATTACG
CGCAGAAAAAAAGGATCTCAAGAAGATCCTTTGATCTTTTCTACGGGGTCTGACGCTCAGTGGAACGAAA
ACTCACGTTAAGGGATTTTGGTCATGAGATTATCAAAAAGGATCTTCACCTAGATCCTTTTAAATTAAAA
ATGAAGTTTTAAATCAATCTAAAGTATATATGAGTAAACTTGGTCTGACAGTTACCAATGCTTAATCAGT
GAGGCACCTATCTCAGCGATCTGTCTATTTCGTTCATCCATAGTTGCCTGACTCCCCGTCGTGTAGATAA
CTACGATACGGGAGGGCTTACCATCTGGCCCCAGTGCTGCAATGATACCGCGAGACCCACGCTCACCGGC
TCCAGATTTATCAGCAATAAACCAGCCAGCCGGAAGGGCCGAGCGCAGAAGTGGTCCTGCAACTTTATCC
GCCTCCATCCAGTCTATTAATTGTTGCCGGGAAGCTAGAGTAAGTAGTTCGCCAGTTAATAGTTTGCGCA
ACGTTGTTGCCATTGCTACAGGCATCGTGGTGTCACGCTCGTCGTTTGGTATGGCTTCATTCAGCTCCGG
TTCCCAACGATCAAGGCGAGTTACATGATCCCCCATGTTGTGCAAAAAAGCGGTTAGCTCCTTCGGTCCT
CCGATCGTTGTCAGAAGTAAGTTGGCCGCAGTGTTATCACTCATGGTTATGGCAGCACTGCATAATTCTC
TTACTGTCATGCCATCCGTAAGATGCTTTTCTGTGACTGGTGAGTACTCAACCAAGTCATTCTGAGAATA
GTGTATGCGGCGACCGAGTTGCTCTTGCCCGGCGTCAATACGGGATAATACCGCGCCACATAGCAGAACT
TTAAAAGTGCTCATCATTGGAAAACGTTCTTCGGGGCGAAAACTCTCAAGGATCTTACCGCTGTTGAGAT
CCAGTTCGATGTAACCCACTCGTGCACCCAACTGATCTTCAGCATCTTTTACTTTCACCAGCGTTTCTGG
GTGAGCAAAAACAGGAAGGCAAAATGCCGCAAAAAAGGGAATAAGGGCGACACGGAAATGTTGAATACTC
ATACTCTTCCTTTTTCAATATTATTGAAGCATTTATCAGGGTTATTGTCTCATGAGCGGATACATATTTG
AATGTATTTAGAAAAATAAACAAATAGGGGTTCCGCGCACATTTCCCCGAAAAGTGCCACCTAAATTGTA
AGCGTTAATATTTTGTTAAAATTCGCGTTAAATTTTTGTTAAATCAGCTCATTTTTTAACCAATAGGCCG
AAATCGGCAAAATCCCTTATAAATCAAAAGAATAGACCGAGATAGGGT
[37 nt withheld, positions 9849-9885]
AAAGAACGTGGACTCCAACGTCAAAGG
[49 nt withheld, positions 9913-9961]
T
[91 nt withheld, positions 9963-10053]
G
[124 nt withheld, positions 10055-10178]
CCCATTCGCCATTCAGGCTGCGCAACTGTTGGGAAGGGCGATCGGTGCGGGCCTCTTCGCTATTACGCCA
GCTGGCGAAAGGGGGATGTGCTGCAAGGCGATTAAGTTGGGTAACGCCAGGGTTTTCCCAGTCACGACGT
TGTAAAACGACGGCCAGTGAGCGCGCGTAATACGACTCACTATAGGGCGAATTGGGGCGCGCCATTCTAG
ATTAACCCTAGAAAGATAGTCTGCGTAAAATTGACGCATGCATTCTTGAAATATTGCTCTCTCTTTCTAA
ATAGCGCGAATCCGTCGCTGTGCATTTAGGACATCTCAGTCGCCGCTTGGAGCTCCCGTGAGGCGTGCTT
GTCAATGCGGTAAGTGTCACTGATTTTGAACTATAACGACCGCGTGAGTCAAAATGACGCATGATTATCT
TTTACGTGACTTTTAAGATTTAACTCATACGATAATTATATTGTTATTTCATGTTCTACTTACGTGATAA
CTTATTATATATATATTTTCTTGTTATAGATATCAACTAGAATGCTAGCATGGGCCCATCTC
Features (pLannotate 1.2.2; 27 found; start..end, strand, type, name):
      1..380     +  enhancer       CMV enhancer: human cytomegalovirus immediate early enhancer
    382..657     +  promoter       chicken β-actin promoter: No description available
    658..1674    +  intron         chimeric intron: chimera between introns from chicken β-actin and rabbit β-globin
   1792..2739    +  CDS            iRFP713: iRFP713 is a basic (constitutively fluorescent) near ir fluorescent protein published in 2011, derived from Rhodopseudomonas palustris. It has low acid sensitivity. It requires the cofactor biliverdin for fluorescence.
   2740..2772    +  CDS            TDsmURFP (fragment): monomeric tandem dimer of a small ultra-red fluorescent protein derived from a cyanobacterial phycobiliprotein (Rodriguez et al., 2016)
   2842..3042    +  CDS            JUN (fragment): JUN_HUMAN - Experimental evidence at protein level: Swiss-Prot protein existence level 1. Transcription factor that recognizes and binds to the enhancer heptamer motif 5'-TGA[CG]TCA-3' (PubMed:10995748, PubMed:22083952). Promotes activity of NR5A1 when phosphorylated by HIPK3 leading to increased steroidogenic gene expression upon cAMP signaling pathway stimulation (PubMed:17210646). Involved in activated KRAS-mediated transcriptional activation of USP28 in colorectal cancer (CRC) cells (PubMed:24623306). Binds to the USP28 promoter in colorectal cancer (CRC) cells (PubMed:24623306). From Homo
   3049..3753    +  CDS            mCherry: monomeric derivative of DsRed fluorescent protein (Shaner et al., 2004) mammalian codon-optimized
   3820..4473    +  CDS            mKO: mKO is a basic (constitutively fluorescent) orange fluorescent protein published in 2004, derived from Verrillofungia concinna. It has low acid sensitivity.
   4480..5679    +  CDS            MAPKAPK2: MAPK2_HUMAN - Experimental evidence at protein level: Swiss-Prot protein existence level 1. Stress-activated serine/threonine-protein kinase involved in cytokine production, endocytosis, reorganization of the cytoskeleton, cell migration, cell cycle control, chromatin remodeling, DNA damage response and transcriptional regulation. Following stress, it is phosphorylated and activated by MAP kinase p38-alpha/MAPK14, leading to phosphorylation of substrates. Phosphorylates serine in the peptide sequence, Hyd-X-R-X(2)-S, where Hyd is a large hydrophobic residue. Phosphorylates ALOX5, CDC25B, CDC25
   5772..6333    +  misc_feature   IRES: internal ribosome entry site (IRES) of the encephalomyocarditis virus (EMCV)
   6342..6761    +  CDS            bsr: BSR_BACCE - Experimental evidence at protein level: Swiss-Prot protein existence level 1. Catalyzes the deamination of the cytosine moiety of the antibiotics blasticidin S, cytomycin and acetylblasticidin S. From Bacillus cereus.
   6810..7034    +  polyA_signal   bGH poly(A) signal: bovine growth hormone polyadenylation signal
   7103..7125    -  protein_bind   lac operator (fragment): The lac repressor binds to the lac operator to inhibit transcription in E. coli. This inhibition can be relieved by adding lactose or isopropyl-β-D-thiogalactopyranoside (IPTG). lac repressor encoded by lacI
   7129..7159    -  promoter       lac promoter: promoter for the E. coli lac operon
   7174..7195    -  protein_bind   CAP binding site: CAP binding activates transcription in the presence of cAMP. E. coli catabolite activator protein
   7208..7247    -  CDS            lacI (fragment): lac repressor; lacI; The lac repressor binds to the lac operator to inhibit transcription in E. coli. This inhibition can be relieved by adding lactose or isopropyl-β-D-thiogalactopyranoside (IPTG).
   7532..7550    -  promoter       T3 promoter: promoter for bacteriophage T3 RNA polymerase
   7593..7615    -  protein_bind   lac operator (fragment): The lac repressor binds to the lac operator to inhibit transcription in E. coli. This inhibition can be relieved by adding lactose or isopropyl-β-D-thiogalactopyranoside (IPTG). lac repressor encoded by lacI
   7619..7649    -  promoter       lac promoter: promoter for the E. coli lac operon
   7664..7685    -  protein_bind   CAP binding site: CAP binding activates transcription in the presence of cAMP. E. coli catabolite activator protein
   7698..7790    -  CDS            lacI (fragment): lac repressor; lacI; The lac repressor binds to the lac operator to inhibit transcription in E. coli. This inhibition can be relieved by adding lactose or isopropyl-β-D-thiogalactopyranoside (IPTG).
   7973..8561    -  rep_origin     ori: high-copy-number ColE1/pMB1/pBR322/pUC origin of replication
   8732..9592    -  CDS            AmpR: β-lactamase; bla; confers resistance to ampicillin, carbenicillin, and related antibiotics
   9593..9697    -  promoter       AmpR promoter: bla
   9750..10178   -  rep_origin     f1 ori (sequence partly withheld): f1 bacteriophage origin of replication; arrow indicates direction of (+) strand synthesis
  10183..10338   -  CDS            lacZα (fragment): LacZα fragment of β-galactosidase; lacZ fragment
  10346..10364   +  promoter       T7 promoter: promoter for bacteriophage T7 RNA polymerase
