[The description below was written by a language model from this plasmid's Addgene catalogue record and pLannotate feature annotations shown in this document.]
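Description:
pNJP is a mammalian expression plasmid built on the pPB backbone, carrying a three-part fluorescent reporter for live-cell imaging of stress MAP kinase signalling. The name pPB suggests a piggyBac transposon vector, but the feature tables do not annotate any transposon terminal repeats, so that cannot be confirmed from the record. In E. coli the plasmid is maintained at high copy through a ColE1/pUC-type origin with ampicillin selection. An f1 origin, lacZα and lac regulatory remnants, and T7 and T3 promoters are also present as backbone carry-over.

The payload is a single CAG-driven transcription unit (CMV enhancer, chicken β-actin promoter and chimeric intron) encoding NLS-iRFP-NLS, JNK KTR-mCherry and mKO-MK2, separated by P2A peptides so that three proteins are made from one open reading frame. The iRFP713 flanked by nuclear localisation signals marks the nucleus. The JNK kinase translocation reporter, annotated as a JUN-derived fragment fused to mCherry, shifts between nucleus and cytoplasm according to JNK activity. The fusion of mKO to MAPKAPK2 (MK2), a p38 substrate, is designated the p38 reporter. The record notes substitutions S227F and G229R in mCherry and V211G in mKO.

Downstream, an EMCV IRES links the blasticidin deaminase gene bsr to the same transcript, which ends at a bGH polyadenylation signal, so blasticidin selection enriches for reporter-expressing cells. The construct was used to follow JNK and p38 activities simultaneously in single cells, in a study of p38-mediated cross-inhibition of JNK and cell-to-cell heterogeneity in cell death. The depositor and sequencing-derived records agree in feature content and differ only slightly in length and in their start coordinate.
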