Addgene plasmid #115494: pNJP
Purpose: Expression vector for NLS-iRFP-NLS, JNK KTR-mCherry, and mKO-MK2 in mammalian cells
Depositing lab: Kazuhiro Aoki. Depositing organization: National Institute for Basic Biology. Publication: Cell-to-Cell Heterogeneity in p38-Mediated Cross-Inhibition of JNK Causes Stochastic Cell Death. Miura H, Kondo Y, Matsuda M, Aoki K. Cell Rep. 2018 Sep 4;24(10):2658-2668. doi: 10.1016/j.celrep.2018.08.020. PubMed 30184500.
Backbone
  Vector backbone: pPB
  Backbone manufacturer: Allan Bradley (Wellcome Sanger Institute)
  Backbone size w/o insert (bp): 6804
  Total vector size (bp): 10722
  Vector type: Mammalian Expression
  Selectable markers: Blasticidin
Growth in bacteria
  Bacterial resistance: Ampicillin, 100 μg/mL
  Growth temperature: 37°C
  Growth strain: DH5alpha
  Copy number: High Copy
Gene/Insert
  Gene/Insert name: NLS-iRFP-NLS-P2A-JNK KTR-mCherry-P2A-mKO-MK2 (alt name: NJP (Nuclear, JNK, and p38 reporter))
  Species: H. sapiens (human), M. musculus (mouse), Synthetic
  Insert size (bp): 3918
  Mutation: mCherry S227F, mCherry G229R, mKO V211G
  Entrez Gene: MAPK14 (a.k.a. CSBP, CSBP1, CSBP2, CSPB1, EXIP, Mxi2, PRKM14, PRKM15, RK, SAPK2A, p38, p38ALPHA); MAPK8 (a.k.a. JNK, JNK-46, JNK1, JNK1A2, JNK21B1/2, PRKM8, SAPK1, SAPK1c)
  Promoter: CAG
  Tag / fusion protein: mCherry (C terminal on insert); mKO (N terminal on insert); iRFP (C terminal on insert)
  Cloning method: Gibson Cloning
  Sequencing primers: 5′ catgttcatgccttcttctttttcc; 3′ gggccctcacattgccaaa
Resource information
  A portion of this plasmid was derived from a plasmid made by: Markus Covert (Stanford University)
Terms and licenses: Academic/Nonprofit Terms; Industry Terms: Not Available to Industry
Depositor comments: For JNK KTR, see also: Regot et al Cell. 2014 Jun 19;157(7):1724-34. doi: 10.1016/j.cell.2014.04.039.
How to cite: pNJP was a gift from Kazuhiro Aoki (Addgene plasmid # 115494 ; http://n2t.net/addgene:115494 ; RRID:Addgene_115494)
